>Addgene plasmid #112905 | pTORGm43GWR | addgene full sequence | sequence record 246079 | Addgene NGS Result
TACGCCGCCTTAGTAACAAACATGCCAAAAGAAGGAAAGCTTTCACCAGCTTTCAAGTTTAATCAATCTT
TGAGAGTCACAATTGCAAGAATAAATGAATTTTTACAACACAGTTCGATGCACTGTGTTTCGTCTTGATG
AAAATTGGACGGCAAATCGAGTATCTTAAACAAATCTCGGCATAGGCTGTCCATTTTGTGGTCGCCTCTT
TGTTGGTAGTTTGCAGTAGTTTCATTAGTAGAAGATCTGCATCCTCAATCTGCTAAACGTCTTGAGCAGC
TATGAGACGATCCGGGGAATTGGGGCCCGAGCTCCAATTCGCCCTATAGTGAGTCGTATTACAATTCACT
GGCCGTCGTTTTACAACGTCGTGACTGGGAAAACCCTGGCGTTACCCAACTTAATCGCCTTGCAGCACAT
CCCCCTTTCGCCAGCTGGCGTAATAGCGAAGAGGCCCGCACCGATCGCCCTTCCCAACAGTTGCGCAGCC
TGAATGGCGAATGGAAATTGTAAGCGTTAATATTTTGTTAAAATTCGCGTTAAATTTTTGTTAAATCAGC
TCATTTTTTAACCAATAGGCCGAAATCGGCAAAATCCCTTATAAATCAAAAGAATAGACCGAGATAGGGT
[37 nt withheld, positions 631-667]
AAAGAACGTGGACTCCAACGTCAAAGG
[49 nt withheld, positions 695-743]
T
[91 nt withheld, positions 745-835]
G
[124 nt withheld, positions 837-960]
CAGGTGGCACTTTTCGGGGAAATGTGCGCGGAACCCCTATTTGTTTATTTTTCTAAATACATTCAAATAT
GTATCCGCTCATGAGACAATAACCCTGATAAATGCTTCAATAATATTGAAAAAGGAAGAGTATGAGTATT
CAACATTTCCGTGTCGCCCTTATTCCCTTTTTTGCGGCATTTTGCCTTCCTGTTTTTGCTCACCCAGAAA
CGCTGGTGAAAGTAAAAGATGCTGAAGATCAGTTGGGTGCACGAGTGGGTTACATCGAACTGGATCTCAA
CAGCGGTAAGATCCTTGAGAGTTTTCGCCCCGAAGAACGTTTTCCAATGATGAGCACTTTTAAAGTTCTG
CTATGTGGCGCGGTATTATCCCGTATTGACGCCGGGCAAGAGCAACTCGGTCGCCGCATACACTATTCTC
AGAATGACTTGGTTGAGTACTCACCAGTCACAGAAAAGCATCTTACGGATGGCATGACAGTAAGAGAATT
ATGCAGTGCTGCCATAACCATGAGTGATAACACTGCGGCCAACTTACTTCTGACAACGATCGGAGGACCG
AAGGAGCTAACCGCTTTTTTGCACAACATGGGGGATCATGTAACTCGCCTTGATCGTTGGGAACCGGAGC
TGAATGAAGCCATACCAAACGACGAGCGTGACACCACGATGCCTGTAGCAATGGCAACAACGTTGCGCAA
ACTATTAACTGGCGAACTACTTACTCTAGCTTCCCGGCAACAATTAATAGACTGGATGGAGGCGGATAAA
GTTGCAGGACCACTTCTGCGCTCGGCCCTTCCGGCTGGCTGGTTTATTGCTGATAAATCTGGAGCCGGTG
AGCGTGGGTCTCGCGGTATCATTGCAGCACTGGGGCCAGATGGTAAGCCCTCCCGTATCGTAGTTATCTA
CACGACGGGGAGTCAGGCAACTATGGATGAACGAAATAGACAGATCGCTGAGATAGGTGCCTCACTGATT
AAGCATTGGTAACTGTCAGACCAAGTTTACTCATATATACTTTAGATTGATTTAAAACTTCATTTTTAAT
TTAAAAGGATCTAGGTGAAGATCCTTTTTGATAATCTCATGACCAAAATCCCTTAACGTGAGTTTTCGTT
CCACTGAGCGTCAGACCCCGTAGAAAAGATCAAAGGATCTTCTTGAGATCCTTTTTTTCTGCGCGTAATC
TGCTGCTTGCAAACAAAAAAACCACCGCTACCAGCGGTGGTTTGTTTGCCGGATCAAGAGCTACCAACTC
TTTTTCCGAAGGTAACTGGCTTCAGCAGAGCGCAGATACCAAATACTGTTCTTCTAGTGTAGCCGTAGTT
AGGCCACCACTTCAAGAACTCTGTAGCACCGCCTACATACCTCGCTCTGCTAATCCTGTTACCAGTGGCT
GCTGCCAGTGGCGATAAGTCGTGTCTTACCGGGTTGGACTCAAGACGATAGTTACCGGATAAGGCGCAGC
GGTCGGGCTGAACGGGGGGTTCGTGCACACAGCCCAGCTTGGAGCGAACGACCTACACCGAACTGAGATA
CCTACAGCGTGAGCTATGAGAAAGCGCCACGCTTCCCGAAGGGAGAAAGGCGGACAGGTATCCGGTAAGC
GGCAGGGTCGGAACAGGAGAGCGCACGAGGGAGCTTCCAGGGGGAAACGCCTGGTATCTTTATAGTCCTG
TCGGGTTTCGCCACCTCTGACTTGAGCGTCGATTTTTGTGATGCTCGTCAGGGGGGCGGAGCCTATGGAA
AAACGCCAGCAACGCGGCCTTTTTACGGTTCCTGGCCTTTTGCTGGCCTTTTGCTCACATGTTCTTTCCT
GCGTTATCCCCTGATTCTGTGGATAACCGTATTACCGCCTTTGAGTGAGCTGATACCGCTCGCCGCAGCC
GAACGACCGAGCGCAGCGAGTCAGTGAGCGAGGAAGCGGAAGAGCGCCCAATACGCAAACCGCCTCTCCC
CGCGCGTTGGCCGATTCATTAATGCAGCTGGCACGACAGGTTTCCCGACTGGAAAGCGGGCAGTGAGCGC
AACGCAATTAATGTGAGTTAGCTCACTCATTAGGCACCCCAGGCTTTACACTTTATGCTTCCGGCTCGTA
TGTTGTGTGGAATTGTGAGCGGATAACAATTTCACACAGGAAACAGCTATGACCATGATTACGCCAAGCT
CGAAATTAACCCTCACTAAAGGGAACAAAAGCTGGTACCTCTGATGGACAAAGGGTCGCCTCTACGTACC
CGCGACAATCTCGGCTTTTCCAATGTCGACAGCTGGCATATCGCACGCGAGGTTAGGCGTCTTCAGCCGG
CGTAACCACAAACCTCGAGTCAAGTACCCTTTTTCAGACCTTAATTTCCGTGTCCATTCCCTCGCGTTTA
CACGAAGGTTTCTGAGAAATACCACATGTCACAGAGAGAGAGAAGATTGGAGAACCTTCTCAACCTGACC
CGTGCAGAGCGCTTTTGCGTCCTACCATCCGTTAATTATAGCACCACCACCACATGTCTCGCCGGAACTC
TCTTATCCGCTCTTTTTGATCGTCTTTTTTGCGCCCCATTAAAGACATCTCTTGCACAGGGATCGTTTCT
GATTGGCCATTTCACTTCCTCTTTTACATCCGAAAACCACCTGTTTGTGGGGTTGTGAAGCCACAACCGG
ACGCTCAAAAAGCCTCGCCCGACTCGCCCACGATCGGAAGGCTCATTCTCCTTTTCACTCTCACGTGCCC
AAGTCCCAACCGACTCTTTTTCGACCTTCACTCTCACCGACAACGGGCCCCCCCTCGAGGTCGACGGTAT
CGATACCATGGTGAGCAAGGGCGAGGAGGTCATCAAAGAGTTCATGCGCTTCAAGGTGCGCATGGAGGGC
TCCATGAACGGCCACGAGTTCGAGATCGAGGGCGAGGGCGAGGGCCGCCCCTACGAGGGCACCCAGACCG
CCAAGCTGAAGGTGACCAAGGGCGGCCCCCTGCCCTTCGCCTGGGACATCCTGTCCCCCCAGTTCATGTA
CGGCTCCAAGGCGTACGTGAAGCACCCCGCCGACATCCCCGATTACAAGAAGCTGTCCTTCCCCGAGGGC
TTCAAGTGGGAGCGCGTGATGAACTTCGAGGACGGCGGTCTGGTGACCGTGACCCAGGACTCCTCCCTGC
AGGACGGCACGCTGATCTACAAGGTGAAGATGCGCGGCACCAACTTCCCCCCCGACGGCCCCGTAATGCA
GAAGAAGACCATGGGCTGGGAGGCCTCCACCGAGCGCCTGTACCCCCGCGACGGCGTGCTGAAGGGCGAG
ATCCACCAGGCCCTGAAGCTGAAGGACGGCGGCCACTACCTGGTGGAGTTCAAGACCATCTACATGGCCA
AGAAGCCCGTGCAACTGCCCGGCTACTACTACGTGGACACCAAGCTGGACATCACCTCCCACAACGAGGA
CTACACCATCGTGGAACAGTACGAGCGCTCCGAGGGCCGCCACCACCTGTTCCTGGGGCATGGCACCGGC
AGCACCGGCAGCGGCAGCTCCGGCACCGCCTCCTCCGAGGACAACAACATGGCCGTCATCAAAGAGTTCA
TGCGCTTCAAGGTGCGCATGGAGGGCTCCATGAACGGCCACGAGTTCGAGATCGAGGGCGAGGGCGAGGG
CCGCCCCTACGAGGGCACCCAGACCGCCAAGCTGAAGGTGACCAAGGGCGGCCCCCTGCCCTTCGCCTGG
GACATCCTGTCCCCCCAGTTCATGTACGGCTCCAAGGCGTACGTGAAGCACCCCGCCGACATCCCCGATT
ACAAGAAGCTGTCCTTCCCCGAGGGCTTCAAGTGGGAGCGCGTGATGAACTTCGAGGACGGCGGTCTGGT
GACCGTGACCCAGGACTCCTCCCTGCAGGACGGCACGCTGATCTACAAGGTGAAGATGCGCGGCACCAAC
TTCCCCCCCGACGGCCCCGTAATGCAGAAGAAGACCATGGGCTGGGAGGCCTCCACCGAGCGCCTGTACC
CCCGCGACGGCGTGCTGAAGGGCGAGATCCACCAGGCCCTGAAGCTGAAGGACGGCGGCCACTACCTGGT
GGAGTTCAAGACCATCTACATGGCCAAGAAGCCCGTGCAACTGCCCGGCTACTACTACGTGGACACCAAG
CTGGACATCACCTCCCACAACGAGGACTACACCATCGTGGAACAGTACGAGCGCTCCGAGGGCCGCCACC
ACCTGTTCCTGGGGCATGGACGAGCTGTACAAGTAACCGCGGGGTGCCTACTTCTTGTAAGCCGAAGGTC
GAGCTGTGTGCACTGAGTGCGAAGTTGCAGATTTTGTGTCTATGCATTTAATACAATTTCCTTTTTTCCA
TTTTCGTTGTTTTTTTTGTGAAAGAACGATTGTTTTCAAAAGAAGGCCGTTTGTAGAACAATTTTTTTTT
ATACTAGCATTTGGTATTCGAGTGTGACGAATCGGTGATGGCGCTTTACAAATGAAATATAACGCTGAAC
AAGCGCAGTGACAGCTTTATTTTATAACAGAGAATAAAGACCAAAGTAGAGTAGACTGATGGCGGCTTGA
AACAAAACTACGTGACTTCTAATGCAAAGAAAACCATACCCCACGCTACTTAGAATTGTTTCTCTTTGGT
TGATGACCGCTATAGTCGTATGGAGTGATCCCTTTTTGTCAATATTTCGATTCTTGCTAAAACCGTGACT
ATTTTGAGGCAACTGTGTGTACTTAACATGGTAGAAATTTCTATGTTTAAGCCAGCTGACAATCATTCTT
TATTTATCGTAAACCAACCAGGTACCGGGCCCATTATACCTCGTATTCGATTAAATGATACAACTCATTG
CCACACCGCAAGACGGCGTCACCACCATAGACAGCCTTTCAAGCACCCCCTTGTCTATGAGCTGCCACGT
CAGCTGCCGCTCCTAATATCCACCCGCGTCCCTATTCCCGTCATATGCCAAGCTATCAACTTTGTATAGA
AAAGTTGAACGAGAAACGTAAAATGATATAAATATCAATATATTAAATTAGATTTTGCATAAAAAACAGA
CTACATAATACTGTAAAACACAACATATCCAGTCACTATGGTCGACCTGCAGACTGGCTGTGTATAAGGG
AGCCTGACATTTATATTCCCCAGAACATCAGGTTAATGGCGTTTTTGATGTCATTTTCGCGGTGACTGAG
ATCAGCCACTTCTTCCCCGATAACGGAGACCGGCACACTGGCCATATCGGTGGTCATCATGCGCCAGCTT
TCATCCCCGATATGCACCACCGGGTAAAGTTCACGGGGGACTTTATCTGACAGCAGACGTGCACTGGCCA
GGGGGATCACCATCCGTCGCCCGGGCGTGTCAATAATATCACTCTGTACATCCACAAACAGACGATAACG
GCTCTCTCTTTTATAGGTGAAAACCTTAAACTGCATTTCACCAGCCCCTGTTCTCGTCGGCAAAAGAGCC
GTTCATTTCAATAAACCGGGCGACCTCAGCCATCCCTTCTTGATTTTCCGCTTTCCAGCGTTCGGCACGC
AGACGACGGGCTTCATTCTGCATGGTTGTGCTTACCGAACCGGAGATACTGACATCATATATGCCTTGAG
CAACTGATAGCTGTCGCTGTCAACTGTCACTGTGATACGCTGCTTCATAGCATACCTCTTTTTGACATAC
TTCGGGTATACATATCAGTATATATTCTTATACCGCAAAAATCAGCGCGCAAATACGCATACTGTTATCT
GGCTTTTAGTAAGCCGGATCCTCTAGATTACGCCCCGCCTGCCACTCATCGCAGTACTGTTGTAATTCAT
TAAGCATTCTGCCGACATGGAAGCCATCACAAACGGCATGATGAACCTGAATCGCCAGCGGCATCAGCAC
CTTGTCGCCTTGCGTATAATATTTGCCCATGGTGAAAACGGGGGCGAAGAAGTTGTCCATATTGGCCACG
TTTAAATCAAAACTGGTGAAACTCACCCAGGGATTGGCTGAGACGAAAAACATATTCTCAATAAACCCTT
TAGGGAAATAGGCCAGGTTTTCACCGTAACACGCCACATCTTGCGAATATATGTGTAGAAACTGCCGGAA
ATCGTCGTGGTATTCACTCCAGAGCGATGAAAACGTTTCAGTTTGCTCATGGAAAACGGTGTAACAAGGG
TGAACACTATCCCATATCACCAGCTCACCGTCTTTCATTGCCATACGGAATTCCGGATGAGCATTCATCA
GGCGGGCAAGAATGTGAATAAAGGCCGGATAAAACTTGTGCTTATTTTTCTTTACGGTCTTTAAAAAGGC
CGTAATATCCAGCTGAACGGTCTGGTTATAGGTACATTGAGCAACTGACTGAAATGCCTCAAAATGTTCT
TTACGATGCCATTGGGATATATCAACGGTGGTATATCCAGTGATTTTTTTCTCCATTTTAGCTTCCTTAG
CTCCTGAAAATCTCGACGGATCCTAACTCAAAATCCACACATTATACGAGCCGGAAGCATAAAGTGTAAA
GCCTGGGGTGCCTAATGCGGCCGCCATAGTGACTGGATATGTTGTGTTTTACAGTATTATGTAGTCTGTT
TTTTATGCAAAATCTAATTTAATATATTGATATTTATATCATTTTACGTTTCTCGTTCAACTTTATTATA
CATAGTTGATAATTCACATATGCTCAATGCAATTGACTGTGTCCTCGATTATTTCTATTATTTAATATTA
TTTCCATTAAAAAAGAAATCCAGTTCGTGGCAAAATAAGACAAAGGTTTAAATAAAAATTTATCGTTATT
AAACTCGTAACTTACCTTCTTCATGGCTCAACCCAATCTGTATATCGACTTATTTAATTTGGTTAACAAA
TCGGTTTTCGTCGCAAATAGGGGATGACAACTAAAATACCAATTTGTGTCCTTGCGACACGTCAACAGGT
GGCTGCCAATATCTCAGGTTTTGAGCACACAACGCTGTGATTGGCTATCTGTAGATCGCTTCGAGAACTT
TCGGACCGACATATCAGAACGCAGTCATGTCCAATCCAGCTAACGATTGGTCGAAACCGCACTTCATCGC
TTCATTTCAACCAATTCCCATCTACTAAAACGAGCGTCGGAATAGTCTCGAACGTAACCCCACGTAGTGG
GTGGCAGCGCCCCTCGTATCTTTCAATCGCCACTCGAGTCTCAAGTTTGCTCACTTTGAAATTTTCCATC
TGGACTACACATCAAATCTAACTCAACTTTTATCAATTGAAACACAAGGGCCCCGTTTCGCATGTTACGC
AGCAGCAACGATGTTACGCAGCAGGGCAGTCGCCCTAAAACAAAGTTAGGTGGCTCAAGTATGGGCATCA
TTCGCACATGTAGGCTCGGCCCTGACCAAGTCAAATCCATGCGGGCTGCTCTTGATCTTTTCGGTCGTGA
GTTCGGAGACGTAGCCACCTACTCCCAACATCAGCCGGACTCCGATTACCTCGGGAACTTGCTCCGTAGT
AAGACATTCATCGCGCTTGCTGCCTTCGACCAAGAAGCGGTTGTTGGCGCTCTCGCGGCTTACGTTCTGC
CCAAGTTTGAGCAGCCGCGTAGTGAGATCTATATCTATGATCTCGCAGTCTCCGGCGAGCACCGGAGGCA
GGGCATTGCCACCGCGCTCATCAATCTCCTCAAGCATGAGGCCAACGCGCTTGGTGCTTATGTGATCTAC
GTGCAAGCAGATTACGGTGACGATCCCGCAGTGGCTCTCTATACAAAGTTGGGCATACGGGAAGAAGTGA
TGCACTTTGATATCGACCCAAGTACCGCCACCTAAGCGGGACTCTGGGGTTCGAAATGACCGACCAAGCG
ACGCCCAACCTGCCATCACGAGATTTCGATTCCACCGCCGCCTTCTATGAAAGGTTGGGCTTCGGAATCG
TTTTCCGGGACGCCGGCTGGATGATCCTCCAGCGCGGGGATCTCATGCTGGAGTTCTTCGCCCACCCCCC
GGATCCCCGGGGTCGACTAGAATACTTAGCAATTGGTTAGTTTGAAAATTGTCAAAGCAGAGTTTTTTCG
ACAATAAAATTTATTTTCTAAATATTTGATTTAGCGTTGACTTAATTTGTTGATTCGGTTGTCATCTTTT
GTGAAGATGCCCGAGAGTCTAGTAAATCTCAAGCGAAACATAGTGAGAAGGTCACTATGGCTGGTTTGCA
TGAGTCTGGGCCTATTGTGCT
Features (pLannotate 1.2.2; 23 found; start..end, strand, type, name):
    323..341     -  promoter       T7 promoter: promoter for bacteriophage T7 RNA polymerase
    344..501     +  CDS            lacZα (fragment): LacZα fragment of β-galactosidase; lacZ fragment
    532..960     -  rep_origin     f1 ori (sequence partly withheld): f1 bacteriophage origin of replication; arrow indicates direction of (+) strand synthesis
    987..1091    +  promoter       AmpR promoter: bla
   1092..1952    +  CDS            AmpR: β-lactamase; bla; confers resistance to ampicillin, carbenicillin, and related antibiotics
   2123..2711    +  rep_origin     ori: high-copy-number ColE1/pMB1/pBR322/pUC origin of replication
   2894..2986    +  CDS            lacI (fragment): lac repressor; lacI; The lac repressor binds to the lac operator to inhibit transcription in E. coli. This inhibition can be relieved by adding lactose or isopropyl-β-D-thiogalactopyranoside (IPTG).
   2999..3020    +  protein_bind   CAP binding site: CAP binding activates transcription in the presence of cAMP. E. coli catabolite activator protein
   3035..3065    +  promoter       lac promoter: promoter for the E. coli lac operon
   3073..3089    +  protein_bind   lac operator: The lac repressor binds to the lac operator to inhibit transcription in E. coli. This inhibition can be relieved by adding lactose or isopropyl-β-D-thiogalactopyranoside (IPTG). lac repressor encoded by lacI
   3134..3152    +  promoter       T3 promoter: promoter for bacteriophage T3 RNA polymerase
   3734..3765    -  misc_feature   MCS (fragment): pBluescript multiple cloning site
   3768..5195    +  CDS            tdTomato (fragment): tandem dimeric (pseudo-monomeric) derivative of DsRed (Shaner et al., 2004) mammalian codon-optimized
   5917..5937    +  protein_bind   attB4: mutant version of attB; core recombination site for the Gateway® BP reaction BP Clonase™
   5921..6040    +  protein_bind   attR1: mutant version of attR; recombination site for the Gateway® LR reaction LR Clonase™
   6081..6386    -  CDS            ccdB: CcdB, a bacterial toxin that poisons DNA gyrase; ccdB; Plasmids containing the ccdB gene cannot be propagated in standard E. coli strains.
   6391..6549    -  CDS            ccdA (fragment): CCDA_ECO57 - Also known as H, letA. Experimental evidence at protein level: Swiss-Prot protein existence level 1. Antitoxin component of a type II toxin-antitoxin (TA) system which inhibits the post-segregational killing (PSK) of plasmid-free cells, also referred to as a plasmid addiction system. Binds to and blocks the activity of CcdB; will also remove bound CcdB protein from the CcdB-GyrA complex by forming a CcdA-CcdB complex, a process termed rejuvenation. Functions as a transcriptional corepressor for the ccdAB operon, repression also requires CcdB (By similarity). From Escherichia coli
   6706..7386    -  CDS            CmR: chloramphenicol acetyltransferase confers resistance to chloramphenicol
   7387..7416    -  promoter       cat promoter (fragment): promoter of the E. coli cat gene encoding chloramphenicol acetyltransferase
   7440..7470    -  promoter       lac UV5 promoter: E. coli lac promoter with an "up" mutation
   7495..7618    -  protein_bind   attR3: mutant version of attR; recombination site for the Gateway® LR reaction LR Clonase™
   8232..8765    +  CDS            GmR: gentamycin acetyltransferase; aacC1; confers resistance to gentamycin
   8786..8947    +  CDS            ble (fragment): BLE_KLEPN - Experimental evidence at protein level: Swiss-Prot protein existence level 1. Binding protein with a strong affinity to the bleomycin family of antibiotics. Binds to CL990; an antimitotic-antibiotic compound. From Klebsiella pneumoniae.
