[The description below was written by a language model from this plasmid's Addgene catalogue record and pLannotate feature annotations shown in this document.]
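Description:
pTORGm43GWR is an empty destination vector for expression in oomycetes, built for MultiSite Gateway cloning and derived from the related backbone pTORGm34GWR. The sequenced plasmid is about 9.2 kb. In E. coli it replicates from a high-copy ColE1/pUC-type origin and carries a β-lactamase gene for ampicillin selection. It also retains pBluescript-style remnants: an f1 origin, T7 and T3 promoters, lac promoter/operator elements and a lacZα fragment.

The Gateway cassette is described in the catalogue as flanked by attR3 and attR4. The automated annotation confirms attR3 on one side. It labels the other site as an attR1-like sequence overlapping an attB4 core, which most likely corresponds to the attR4 site. Between these sites lie the ccdB gyrase toxin gene, a ccdA fragment, and a chloramphenicol acetyltransferase gene. These explain the chloramphenicol resistance and the need to propagate the empty vector in a ccdB-tolerant strain. An LR recombination replaces this cassette with entry-clone fragments, removing ccdB so that recombinants can be counter-selected in standard strains.

For the oomycete host, the plasmid carries the aacC1 gentamicin acetyltransferase gene (AAC(3)-I), which the associated work shows confers gentamicin resistance on Phytophthora palmivora and P. infestans. A short ble fragment follows this gene and is probably a vestige of an earlier marker. A separate cassette constitutively expresses tdTomato, giving a red fluorescent marker for identifying transformants. The oomycete promoters and terminators driving the marker, tdTomato and the Gateway insert are not annotated or named in the record.
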