Addgene plasmid #112905: pTORGm43GWR
Purpose: (Empty Backbone) Multisite (attR3/attR4) Gateway vector for expression in oomycetes. Confers resistance to gentamicin. Contains additional cassette for constitutive expression of tdTomato.
Depositing lab: Sebastian Schornack. Depositing organization: University of Cambridge. Publication: N-acetyltransferase AAC(3)-I confers gentamicin resistance to Phytophthora palmivora and Phytophthora infestans. Evangelisti E, Yunusov T, Shenhav L, Schornack S. BMC Microbiol. 2019 Nov 27;19(1):265. doi: 10.1186/s12866-019-1642-0. PubMed 31775609.
Backbone
  Vector backbone: pTORGm34GWR
  Backbone manufacturer: Edouard Evangelisti, Liron Shenhav
  Backbone size (bp): 9151
  Vector type: Oomycete expression
  Selectable markers: Gentamicin
Growth in bacteria
  Bacterial resistance: Chloramphenicol and Ampicillin, 25 & 100 μg/mL
  Growth temperature: 37°C
  Growth strain: ccdB Survival
  Copy number: High Copy
Gene/Insert
  Cloning method: Gateway Cloning
Terms and licenses: Academic/Nonprofit Terms; Industry Terms: Not Available to Industry
How to cite: pTORGm43GWR was a gift from Sebastian Schornack (Addgene plasmid # 112905 ; http://n2t.net/addgene:112905 ; RRID:Addgene_112905)
